Addgene plasmid #209178: pcDNA3.1 NKX6-2-Venus L163V
Purpose: Mammalian expression of SPAX8-related missense mutation (L163V) in human NKX6-2 fused with the Venus fluorescent protein
Depositing lab: Federico Herrera. Depositing organization: Universidade de Lisboa. Publication: Is spastic ataxia 8 a protein misfolding disorder?. Ferreira-Peralta P, Franca B, Murtinheira F, Rodrigues MS, Herrera F. Biochim Biophys Acta Mol Basis Dis. 2023 Sep 9;1870(1):166882. doi: 10.1016/j.bbadis.2023.166882. PubMed 37696463.
Backbone
  Vector backbone: pcDNA3.1
  Backbone manufacturer: Invitrogen
  Backbone size w/o insert (bp): 5350
  Vector type: Mammalian Expression
  Selectable markers: Neomycin (select with G418)
Growth in bacteria
  Bacterial resistance: Ampicillin, 100 μg/mL
  Growth temperature: 37°C
  Growth strain: DH5alpha
  Copy number: High Copy
Gene/Insert
  Gene/Insert name: NKX6-2 (L163V) fused with Venus (alt names: GTX; NKX6B)
  Species: H. sapiens (human)
  Insert size (bp): 1593
  Mutation: NKX6-2 (L163V)
  Entrez Gene: NKX6-2 (a.k.a. GTX, NKX6.2, NKX6B, SPAX8)
  Promoter: CMV
  Tag / fusion protein: Venus (C terminal on insert)
  Cloning method: Unknown
  Sequencing primers: 5′ CMV-F; 3′ BGH-rev
Terms and licenses: Academic/Nonprofit Terms; Industry Terms: Not Available to Industry
Depositor comments: The nucleotide sequence is not the consensus cDNA sequence, since it was optimized for mammalian expression with GeneArt services. However, the amino acid sequence is the same.
How to cite: pcDNA3.1 NKX6-2-Venus L163V was a gift from Federico Herrera (Addgene plasmid # 209178 ; http://n2t.net/addgene:209178 ; RRID:Addgene_209178)
