[The description below was written by a language model from this plasmid's Addgene catalogue record and pLannotate feature annotations shown in this document.]
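Description:
pcDNA3.1 NKX6-2-Venus L163V is a mammalian expression plasmid of about 6.9 kb built on the Invitrogen pcDNA3.1 backbone. It is maintained in E. coli as a high-copy plasmid through a ColE1/pUC-type origin and selected with ampicillin via the β-lactamase gene and its own promoter. An f1 origin is also present, which permits single-stranded DNA production. For mammalian cells, an SV40 enhancer/early promoter drives the neomycin phosphotransferase gene, followed by an SV40 polyadenylation signal, so that stably transfected cells can be selected with G418. The automated annotation also flags several short fragments (bom, a truncated HIV-1 LTR match, ble, lacI and lac promoter/operator elements). These appear to be backbone remnants or partial homology hits rather than functional parts of the design.

The payload is a single open reading frame under the human cytomegalovirus immediate-early enhancer and promoter, terminated by the bovine growth hormone polyadenylation signal. It encodes human NKX6-2 (also called GTX or NKX6B), a homeodomain transcriptional repressor active in oligodendrocytes, carrying the L163V missense substitution associated with spastic ataxia 8 (SPAX8). The yellow fluorescent protein Venus is fused to its C terminus across a short linker region. A T7 promoter lies between the CMV promoter and the coding sequence and could support in vitro transcription. According to the depositor, the nucleotide sequence was codon-optimized for mammalian expression and so differs from the consensus cDNA, although the encoded protein is unchanged apart from the mutation. The construct serves to express and visualize the disease-linked variant in cultured mammalian cells; the associated study asks whether SPAX8 is a protein misfolding disorder.
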