Features (pLannotate 1.2.2; 21 found; start..end, strand, type, name):
     28..80      -  misc_feature   bom (fragment): basis of mobility region from pBR322
    235..614     +  enhancer       CMV enhancer: human cytomegalovirus immediate early enhancer
    615..818     +  promoter       CMV promoter: human cytomegalovirus (CMV) immediate early promoter
    814..847     +  LTR            5' LTR (truncated) (fragment): truncated 5' long terminal repeat (LTR) from HIV-1
    863..881     +  promoter       T7 promoter: promoter for bacteriophage T7 RNA polymerase
    907..1737    +  CDS            NKX6-2: NKX62_HUMAN - Also known as GTX, NKX6B. Experimental evidence at protein level: Swiss-Prot protein existence level 1. Transcription factor with repressor activity involved in the regulation of axon-glial interactions at myelin paranodes in oligodendrocytes. Binds to the consensus DNA sequence 5'-(A/T)TTAATGA- 3'. In oligodendrocytes, binds to MBP and PLP1 promoter regions. From Homo sapiens (Human).
   1780..2496    +  CDS            Venus: Venus is a basic (constitutively fluorescent) yellow fluorescent protein published in 2002, derived from Aequorea victoria. It is reported to be a rapidly-maturing weak dimer with moderate acid sensitivity.
   2540..2764    +  polyA_signal   bGH poly(A) signal: bovine growth hormone polyadenylation signal
   2768..2789    +  promoter       SV40 promoter (fragment): SV40 enhancer and early promoter
   2810..3238    +  rep_origin     f1 ori (sequence partly withheld): f1 bacteriophage origin of replication; arrow indicates direction of (+) strand synthesis
   3252..3581    +  promoter       SV40 promoter: SV40 enhancer and early promoter
   3648..4439    +  CDS            neo: KKA2_KLEPN - Also known as kan, nptII. Experimental evidence at protein level: Swiss-Prot protein existence level 1. Resistance to kanamycin, neomycin, paromomycin, ribostamycin, butirosin and gentamicin B. From Klebsiella pneumoniae.
   4463..4621    +  CDS            ble (fragment): BLE_KLEPN - Experimental evidence at protein level: Swiss-Prot protein existence level 1. Binding protein with a strong affinity to the bleomycin family of antibiotics. Binds to CL990; an antimitotic-antibiotic compound. From Klebsiella pneumoniae.
   4616..4737    +  polyA_signal   SV40 poly(A) signal: SV40 polyadenylation signal
   4810..4826    -  protein_bind   lac operator: The lac repressor binds to the lac operator to inhibit transcription in E. coli. This inhibition can be relieved by adding lactose or isopropyl-β-D-thiogalactopyranoside (IPTG). lac repressor encoded by lacI
   4834..4864    -  promoter       lac promoter: promoter for the E. coli lac operon
   4879..4900    -  protein_bind   CAP binding site: CAP binding activates transcription in the presence of cAMP. E. coli catabolite activator protein
   4913..5005    -  CDS            lacI (fragment): lac repressor; lacI; The lac repressor binds to the lac operator to inhibit transcription in E. coli. This inhibition can be relieved by adding lactose or isopropyl-β-D-thiogalactopyranoside (IPTG).
   5188..5776    -  rep_origin     ori: high-copy-number ColE1/pMB1/pBR322/pUC origin of replication
   5947..6807    -  CDS            AmpR: β-lactamase; bla; confers resistance to ampicillin, carbenicillin, and related antibiotics
   6808..6912    -  promoter       AmpR promoter: bla
>Addgene plasmid #209178 | pcDNA3.1 NKX6-2-Venus L163V | addgene full sequence | sequence record 413575 | Addgene NGS Result
GACGGATCGGGAGATCTCCCGATCCCCTATGGTGCACTCTCAGTACAATCTGCTCTGATGCCGCATAGTT
AAGCCAGTATCTGCTCCCTGCTTGTGTGTTGGAGGTCGCTGAGTAGTGCGCGAGCAAAATTTAAGCTACA
ACAAGGCAAGGCTTGACCGACAATTGCATGAAGAATCTGCTTAGGGTTAGGCGTTTTGCGCTGCTTCGCG
ATGTACGGGCCAGATATACGCGTTGACATTGATTATTGACTAGTTATTAATAGTAATCAATTACGGGGTC
ATTAGTTCATAGCCCATATATGGAGTTCCGCGTTACATAACTTACGGTAAATGGCCCGCCTGGCTGACCG
CCCAACGACCCCCGCCCATTGACGTCAATAATGACGTATGTTCCCATAGTAACGCCAATAGGGACTTTCC
ATTGACGTCAATGGGTGGAGTATTTACGGTAAACTGCCCACTTGGCAGTACATCAAGTGTATCATATGCC
AAGTACGCCCCCTATTGACGTCAATGACGGTAAATGGCCCGCCTGGCATTATGCCCAGTACATGACCTTA
TGGGACTTTCCTACTTGGCAGTACATCTACGTATTAGTCATCGCTATTACCATGGTGATGCGGTTTTGGC
AGTACATCAATGGGCGTGGATAGCGGTTTGACTCACGGGGATTTCCAAGTCTCCACCCCATTGACGTCAA
TGGGAGTTTGTTTTGGCACCAAAATCAACGGGACTTTCCAAAATGTCGTAACAACTCCGCCCCATTGACG
CAAATGGGCGGTAGGCGTGTACGGTGGGAGGTCTATATAAGCAGAGCTCTCTGGCTAACTAGAGAACCCA
CTGCTTACTGGCTTATCGAAATTAATACGACTCACTATAGGGAGACCCAAGCTGGCTAGCGACACCATGG
ACACAAACAGACCTGGCGCCTTTGTGCTGTCTAGCGCTCCTCTGGCCGCTCTGCACAATATGGCCGAGAT
GAAGACCAGCCTGTTTCCATACGCTCTGCAGGGACCTGCCGGCTTTAAGGCTCCTGCTCTTGGAGGACTG
GGAGCACAACTGCCTCTGGGAACACCTCACGGCATCAGCGATATTCTGGGCAGACCTGTTGGAGCTGCTG
GCGGAGGATTGCTCGGAGGACTGCCTAGACTGAATGGACTGGCTTCTTCTGCCGGCGTGTACTTTGGACC
TGCTGCTGCCGTTGCCAGAGGCTATCCTAAACCTCTGGCTGAGCTTCCCGGCAGACCTCCTATTTTTTGG
CCTGGTGTTGTGCAGGGCGCTCCTTGGAGAGATCCTAGACTTGCTGGACCAGCTCCTGCAGGCGGAGTGC
TGGATAAGGATGGCAAGAAGAAGCACAGCAGACCCACCTTCAGCGGCCAGCAGATCTTTGCCGTGGAAAA
GACCTTCGAGCAGACCAAGTATCTGGCTGGCCCTGAGAGAGCCAGACTGGCCTATTCTCTGGGCATGACC
GAGAGCCAAGTGAAAGTGTGGTTCCAGAACAGACGGACCAAGTGGCGGAAGAGACATGCCGTGGAAATGG
CCAGCGCCAAGAAGAAACAGGACAGCGACGCCGAGAAGCTGAAAGTTGGAGGCTCCGATGCCGAGGACGA
CGACGAGTATAATAGACCTCTGGACCCCAACAGCGACGATGAGAAGATCACCCGGCTGCTGAAGAAACAC
AAGCCCAGCAATCTGGCCCTGGTGTCTCCTTGTGGTGGCGGAGCTGGGGATGCACTTGGATCCGGCGGAG
GTGGAAGCGGCGGAGGCGGATCTGGTACCATGGTTTCTAAGGGCGAAGAACTGTTCACCGGCGTGGTGCC
TATCCTGGTGGAACTGGATGGGGATGTGAACGGCCACAAGTTCTCTGTGTCTGGCGAAGGCGAAGGGGAT
GCCACATACGGCAAGCTGACCCTGAAGCTGATCTGCACCACAGGCAAACTGCCCGTGCCTTGGCCTACAC
TGGTCACAACACTCGGCTACGGCCTGCAGTGCTTTGCCAGATATCCCGACCACATGAAGCAGCACGATTT
CTTCAAGAGCGCCATGCCTGAGGGCTACGTGCAAGAGCGGACCATCTTCTTCAAGGACGACGGCAACTAC
AAGACCAGGGCCGAAGTGAAGTTCGAGGGCGACACCCTGGTCAACAGAATCGAGCTGAAGGGCATCGACT
TTAAAGAGGACGGCAACATCCTGGGCCACAAGCTCGAGTACAACTACAACAGCCACAACGTGTACATCAC
CGCCGACAAGCAGAAGAACGGCATCAAGGCCAACTTCAAGATCCGGCACAACATCGAGGATGGCGGCGTG
CAGCTGGCCGATCACTATCAGCAGAACACCCCTATCGGAGATGGCCCCGTCCTGCTGCCTGATAACCACT
ACCTGAGCTACCAGTCTGCCCTGAGCAAGGACCCCAATGAGAAGAGGGATCACATGGTGCTGCTGGAATT
CGTGACAGCCGCCGGAATCACACTCGGCATGGACGAGCTGTACAAATGAGGATCCTAAGGGCCCGTTTAA
ACCCGCTGATCAGCCTCGACTGTGCCTTCTAGTTGCCAGCCATCTGTTGTTTGCCCCTCCCCCGTGCCTT
CCTTGACCCTGGAAGGTGCCACTCCCACTGTCCTTTCCTAATAAAATGAGGAAATTGCATCGCATTGTCT
GAGTAGGTGTCATTCTATTCTGGGGGGTGGGGTGGGGCAGGACAGCAAGGGGGAGGATTGGGAAGACAAT
AGCAGGCATGCTGGGGATGCGGTGGGCTCTATGGCTTCTGAGGCGGAAAGAACCAGCTGGGGCTCTAGGG
GGTATCCCC
[124 nt withheld, positions 2810-2933]
C
[91 nt withheld, positions 2935-3025]
A
[49 nt withheld, positions 3027-3075]
CCTTTGACGTTGGAGTCCACGTTCTTT
[37 nt withheld, positions 3103-3139]
ACCCTATCTCGGTCTATTCTTTTGATTTATAAGGGATTTTGCCGATTTCGGCCTATTGGTTAAAAAATGA
GCTGATTTAACAAAAATTTAACGCGAATTAATTCTGTGGAATGTGTGTCAGTTAGGGTGTGGAAAGTCCC
CAGGCTCCCCAGCAGGCAGAAGTATGCAAAGCATGCATCTCAATTAGTCAGCAACCAGGTGTGGAAAGTC
CCCAGGCTCCCCAGCAGGCAGAAGTATGCAAAGCATGCATCTCAATTAGTCAGCAACCATAGTCCCGCCC
CTAACTCCGCCCATCCCGCCCCTAACTCCGCCCAGTTCCGCCCATTCTCCGCCCCATGGCTGACTAATTT
TTTTTATTTATGCAGAGGCCGAGGCCGCCTCTGCCTCTGAGCTATTCCAGAAGTAGTGAGGAGGCTTTTT
TGGAGGCCTAGGCTTTTGCAAAAAGCTCCCGGGAGCTTGTATATCCATTTTCGGATCTGATCAAGAGACA
GGATGAGGATCGTTTCGCATGATTGAACAAGATGGATTGCACGCAGGTTCTCCGGCCGCTTGGGTGGAGA
GGCTATTCGGCTATGACTGGGCACAACAGACAATCGGCTGCTCTGATGCCGCCGTGTTCCGGCTGTCAGC
GCAGGGGCGCCCGGTTCTTTTTGTCAAGACCGACCTGTCCGGTGCCCTGAATGAACTGCAGGACGAGGCA
GCGCGGCTATCGTGGCTGGCCACGACGGGCGTTCCTTGCGCAGCTGTGCTCGACGTTGTCACTGAAGCGG
GAAGGGACTGGCTGCTATTGGGCGAAGTGCCGGGGCAGGATCTCCTGTCATCTCACCTTGCTCCTGCCGA
GAAAGTATCCATCATGGCTGATGCAATGCGGCGGCTGCATACGCTTGATCCGGCTACCTGCCCATTCGAC
CACCAAGCGAAACATCGCATCGAGCGAGCACGTACTCGGATGGAAGCCGGTCTTGTCGATCAGGATGATC
TGGACGAAGAGCATCAGGGGCTCGCGCCAGCCGAACTGTTCGCCAGGCTCAAGGCGCGCATGCCCGACGG
CGAGGATCTCGTCGTGACCCATGGCGATGCCTGCTTGCCGAATATCATGGTGGAAAATGGCCGCTTTTCT
GGATTCATCGACTGTGGCCGGCTGGGTGTGGCGGACCGCTATCAGGACATAGCGTTGGCTACCCGTGATA
TTGCTGAAGAGCTTGGCGGCGAATGGGCTGACCGCTTCCTCGTGCTTTACGGTATCGCCGCTCCCGATTC
GCAGCGCATCGCCTTCTATCGCCTTCTTGACGAGTTCTTCTGAGCGGGACTCTGGGGTTCGAAATGACCG
ACCAAGCGACGCCCAACCTGCCATCACGAGATTTCGATTCCACCGCCGCCTTCTATGAAAGGTTGGGCTT
CGGAATCGTTTTCCGGGACGCCGGCTGGATGATCCTCCAGCGCGGGGATCTCATGCTGGAGTTCTTCGCC
CACCCCAACTTGTTTATTGCAGCTTATAATGGTTACAAATAAAGCAATAGCATCACAAATTTCACAAATA
AAGCATTTTTTTCACTGCATTCTAGTTGTGGTTTGTCCAAACTCATCAATGTATCTTATCATGTCTGTAT
ACCGTCGACCTCTAGCTAGAGCTTGGCGTAATCATGGTCATAGCTGTTTCCTGTGTGAAATTGTTATCCG
CTCACAATTCCACACAACATACGAGCCGGAAGCATAAAGTGTAAAGCCTGGGGTGCCTAATGAGTGAGCT
AACTCACATTAATTGCGTTGCGCTCACTGCCCGCTTTCCAGTCGGGAAACCTGTCGTGCCAGCTGCATTA
ATGAATCGGCCAACGCGCGGGGAGAGGCGGTTTGCGTATTGGGCGCTCTTCCGCTTCCTCGCTCACTGAC
TCGCTGCGCTCGGTCGTTCGGCTGCGGCGAGCGGTATCAGCTCACTCAAAGGCGGTAATACGGTTATCCA
CAGAATCAGGGGATAACGCAGGAAAGAACATGTGAGCAAAAGGCCAGCAAAAGGCCAGGAACCGTAAAAA
GGCCGCGTTGCTGGCGTTTTTCCATAGGCTCCGCCCCCCTGACGAGCATCACAAAAATCGACGCTCAAGT
CAGAGGTGGCGAAACCCGACAGGACTATAAAGATACCAGGCGTTTCCCCCTGGAAGCTCCCTCGTGCGCT
CTCCTGTTCCGACCCTGCCGCTTACCGGATACCTGTCCGCCTTTCTCCCTTCGGGAAGCGTGGCGCTTTC
TCATAGCTCACGCTGTAGGTATCTCAGTTCGGTGTAGGTCGTTCGCTCCAAGCTGGGCTGTGTGCACGAA
CCCCCCGTTCAGCCCGACCGCTGCGCCTTATCCGGTAACTATCGTCTTGAGTCCAACCCGGTAAGACACG
ACTTATCGCCACTGGCAGCAGCCACTGGTAACAGGATTAGCAGAGCGAGGTATGTAGGCGGTGCTACAGA
GTTCTTGAAGTGGTGGCCTAACTACGGCTACACTAGAAGAACAGTATTTGGTATCTGCGCTCTGCTGAAG
CCAGTTACCTTCGGAAAAAGAGTTGGTAGCTCTTGATCCGGCAAACAAACCACCGCTGGTAGCGGTGGTT
TTTTTGTTTGCAAGCAGCAGATTACGCGCAGAAAAAAAGGATCTCAAGAAGATCCTTTGATCTTTTCTAC
GGGGTCTGACGCTCAGTGGAACGAAAACTCACGTTAAGGGATTTTGGTCATGAGATTATCAAAAAGGATC
TTCACCTAGATCCTTTTAAATTAAAAATGAAGTTTTAAATCAATCTAAAGTATATATGAGTAAACTTGGT
CTGACAGTTACCAATGCTTAATCAGTGAGGCACCTATCTCAGCGATCTGTCTATTTCGTTCATCCATAGT
TGCCTGACTCCCCGTCGTGTAGATAACTACGATACGGGAGGGCTTACCATCTGGCCCCAGTGCTGCAATG
ATACCGCGAGACCCACGCTCACCGGCTCCAGATTTATCAGCAATAAACCAGCCAGCCGGAAGGGCCGAGC
GCAGAAGTGGTCCTGCAACTTTATCCGCCTCCATCCAGTCTATTAATTGTTGCCGGGAAGCTAGAGTAAG
TAGTTCGCCAGTTAATAGTTTGCGCAACGTTGTTGCCATTGCTACAGGCATCGTGGTGTCACGCTCGTCG
TTTGGTATGGCTTCATTCAGCTCCGGTTCCCAACGATCAAGGCGAGTTACATGATCCCCCATGTTGTGCA
AAAAAGCGGTTAGCTCCTTCGGTCCTCCGATCGTTGTCAGAAGTAAGTTGGCCGCAGTGTTATCACTCAT
GGTTATGGCAGCACTGCATAATTCTCTTACTGTCATGCCATCCGTAAGATGCTTTTCTGTGACTGGTGAG
TACTCAACCAAGTCATTCTGAGAATAGTGTATGCGGCGACCGAGTTGCTCTTGCCCGGCGTCAATACGGG
ATAATACCGCGCCACATAGCAGAACTTTAAAAGTGCTCATCATTGGAAAACGTTCTTCGGGGCGAAAACT
CTCAAGGATCTTACCGCTGTTGAGATCCAGTTCGATGTAACCCACTCGTGCACCCAACTGATCTTCAGCA
TCTTTTACTTTCACCAGCGTTTCTGGGTGAGCAAAAACAGGAAGGCAAAATGCCGCAAAAAAGGGAATAA
GGGCGACACGGAAATGTTGAATACTCATACTCTTCCTTTTTCAATATTATTGAAGCATTTATCAGGGTTA
TTGTCTCATGAGCGGATACATATTTGAATGTATTTAGAAAAATAAACAAATAGGGGTTCCGCGCACATTT
CCCCGAAAAGTGCCACCTGACGTC
