>Addgene plasmid #209178 | pcDNA3.1 NKX6-2-Venus L163V | depositor partial sequence | sequence record 407897 | NKX6-2-Venus L163V Insert
ATGGACACAAACAGACCTGGCGCCTTTGTGCTGTCTAGCGCTCCTCTGGCCGCTCTGCACAATATGGCCG
AGATGAAGACCAGCCTGTTTCCATACGCTCTGCAGGGACCTGCCGGCTTTAAGGCTCCTGCTCTTGGAGG
ACTGGGAGCACAACTGCCTCTGGGAACACCTCACGGCATCAGCGATATTCTGGGCAGACCTGTTGGAGCT
GCTGGCGGAGGATTGCTCGGAGGACTGCCTAGACTGAATGGACTGGCTTCTTCTGCCGGCGTGTACTTTG
GACCTGCTGCTGCCGTTGCCAGAGGCTATCCTAAACCTCTGGCTGAGCTTCCCGGCAGACCTCCTATTTT
TTGGCCTGGTGTTGTGCAGGGCGCTCCTTGGAGAGATCCTAGACTTGCTGGACCAGCTCCTGCAGGCGGA
GTGCTGGATAAGGATGGCAAGAAGAAGCACAGCAGACCCACCTTCAGCGGCCAGCAGATCTTTGCCGTGG
AAAAGACCTTCGAGCAGACCAAGTATCTGGCTGGCCCTGAGAGAGCCAGACTGGCCTATTCTCTGGGCAT
GACCGAGAGCCAAGTGAAAGTGTGGTTCCAGAACAGACGGACCAAGTGGCGGAAGAGACATGCCGTGGAA
ATGGCCAGCGCCAAGAAGAAACAGGACAGCGACGCCGAGAAGCTGAAAGTTGGAGGCTCCGATGCCGAGG
ACGACGACGAGTATAATAGACCTCTGGACCCCAACAGCGACGATGAGAAGATCACCCGGCTGCTGAAGAA
ACACAAGCCCAGCAATCTGGCCCTGGTGTCTCCTTGTGGTGGCGGAGCTGGGGATGCACTTGGATCCGGC
GGAGGTGGAAGCGGCGGAGGCGGATCTGGTACCATGGTTTCTAAGGGCGAAGAACTGTTCACCGGCGTGG
TGCCTATCCTGGTGGAACTGGATGGGGATGTGAACGGCCACAAGTTCTCTGTGTCTGGCGAAGGCGAAGG
GGATGCCACATACGGCAAGCTGACCCTGAAGCTGATCTGCACCACAGGCAAACTGCCCGTGCCTTGGCCT
ACACTGGTCACAACACTCGGCTACGGCCTGCAGTGCTTTGCCAGATATCCCGACCACATGAAGCAGCACG
ATTTCTTCAAGAGCGCCATGCCTGAGGGCTACGTGCAAGAGCGGACCATCTTCTTCAAGGACGACGGCAA
CTACAAGACCAGGGCCGAAGTGAAGTTCGAGGGCGACACCCTGGTCAACAGAATCGAGCTGAAGGGCATC
GACTTTAAAGAGGACGGCAACATCCTGGGCCACAAGCTCGAGTACAACTACAACAGCCACAACGTGTACA
TCACCGCCGACAAGCAGAAGAACGGCATCAAGGCCAACTTCAAGATCCGGCACAACATCGAGGATGGCGG
CGTGCAGCTGGCCGATCACTATCAGCAGAACACCCCTATCGGAGATGGCCCCGTCCTGCTGCCTGATAAC
CACTACCTGAGCTACCAGTCTGCCCTGAGCAAGGACCCCAATGAGAAGAGGGATCACATGGTGCTGCTGG
AATTCGTGACAGCCGCCGGAATCACACTCGGCATGGACGAGCTGTACAAATGA
