>Addgene plasmid #209178 | pcDNA3.1 NKX6-2-Venus L163V | depositor partial sequence | sequence record 407898 | Sanger Sequencing of insert using T7 promoter Foward
CAAACAGACCTGGCGCCTTTGTGCTGTCTAGCGCTCCTCTGGCCGCTCTGCACAATATGGCCGAGATGAA
GACCAGCCTGTTTCCATACGCTCTGCAGGGACCTGCCGGCTTTAAGGCTCCTGCTCTTGGAGGACTGGGA
GCACAACTGCCTCTGGGAACACCTCACGGCATCAGCGATATTCTGGGCAGACCTGTTGGAGCTGCTGGCG
GAGGATTGCTCGGAGGACTGCCTAGACTGAATGGACTGGCTTCTTCTGCCGGCGTGTACTTTGGACCTGC
TGCTGCCGTTGCCAGAGGCTATCCTAAACCTCTGGCTGAGCTTCCCGGCAGACCTCCTATTTTTTGGCCT
GGTGTTGTGCAGGGCGCTCCTTGGAGAGATCCTAGACTTGCTGGACCAGCTCCTGCAGGCGGAGTGCTGG
ATAAGGATGGCAAGAAGAAGCACAGCAGACCCACCTTCAGCGGCCAGCAGATCTTTGCCGTGGAAAAGAC
CTTCGAGCAGACCAAGTATCTGGCTGGCCCTGAGAGAGCCAGACTGGCCTATTCTCTGGGCATGACCGAG
AGCCAAGTGAAAGTGTGGTTCCAGAACAGACGGACCAAGTGGCGGAAGAGACATGCCGTGGAAATGGCCA
GCGCCAAGAAGAAACAGGACAGCGACGCCGAGAAGCTGAAAGTTGGAGGCTCCGATGCCGAGGACGACGA
CGAGTATAATAGACCTCTGGACCCCAACAGCGACGATGAGAAGATCACCCGGCTGCTGAAGAAACACAAG
CCCAGCAATCTGGCCCTGGTGTCTCCTTGTGGTGGCGGAGCTGGGGATGCACTTGGATCCGGCGGAGGTG
GAAGCGGCGGAGGCGGATCTGGTACCATGGTTTCTAAGGGCGAAGAACTGTTCACCGGCGTGGTGCCTAT
CCTGGTGGAACTGGATGGGGATGTGAACGGCCACAAGTTCTCTGTGTCTGGCGAAGGCGAAGGGGATGCC
ACATACGGCAAGCTGACCCTGAAGCTGATCTGCACCACAGGCAAACTGCCCGTGCCTTGGCCTACACTGG
TCACAACACTCGGCTACGGCCTGCAGTGCTTTGCCAGATATCCCGACCACATGAAGCAGCCCAATTTCTT
CAAGAGCGCCATGCCTGAGGGCTACGTGCAAGAACGGACCATCTTCTTCAAGGACAACGGCAACTACAAA
ACCAGGGCCCAAAGGGAAGTTCC
